Addgene plasmid #198047: pL1P3 ZmUbiP:GRF-GIF:NosT
Purpose: MoClo Golden Gate Level 1 Position 3. Overexpression cassette of Growth-Regulating Factor 4 (GRF4) plus GRF-Interacting Factor 1 (GRF4-GIF1). Improves in vitro wheat regeneration and transformation.
Depositing lab: Cristobal Uauy & John Innes Centre - Wheat Transformation and Genome Editing. Depositing organization: John Innes Centre.
Backbone
  Vector backbone: pICH47751 AddGene #48002
  Backbone manufacturer: Sylvestre Marillonnet
  Backbone size w/o insert (bp): 4348
  Total vector size (bp): 8543
  Vector type: Synthetic Biology
Growth in bacteria
  Bacterial resistance: Ampicillin, 100 μg/mL
  Growth temperature: 37°C
  Growth strain: DH5alpha
  Copy number: High Copy
Gene/Insert
  Gene/Insert name: ZmUbiP::TaGRF4-GIF1::NosT (alt name: Overexpression Growth-Regulating Factor 4 and cofactor GRF-Interacting Factor 1)
  Species: Synthetic
  Insert size (bp): 4195
  Promoter: Zea mays (maize) ubiquitin promoter
  Cloning method: Restriction Enzyme; 5′ cloning site Eco31I (BsaI) (destroyed during cloning); 3′ cloning site Eco31I (BsaI) (destroyed during cloning)
  Sequencing primers: 5′ GAACCCTGTGGTTGGCATGCACATAC; 3′ CTGGTGGCAGGATATATTGTGGTG
Resource information
  A portion of this plasmid was derived from a plasmid made by: Debernardi JM, Tricoli DM, Ercoli MF, Hayta S, Ronald P, Palatnik JF, Dubcovsky J. Nat Biotechnol 38, 1274–1279 (2020). We acknowledge the researchers at UC Davis and HHMI for the development of GRF4-GIF1 fusion reported in PMID: 33046875.
Terms and licenses: Academic/Nonprofit Terms; Industry Terms: Not Available to Industry
How to cite: pL1P3 ZmUbiP:GRF-GIF:NosT was a gift from Cristobal Uauy & John Innes Centre - Wheat Transformation and Genome Editing (Addgene plasmid # 198047 ; http://n2t.net/addgene:198047 ; RRID:Addgene_198047)
