[The description below was written by a language model from this plasmid's Addgene catalogue record and pLannotate feature annotations shown in this document.]
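Description:
pL1P3 ZmUbiP:GRF-GIF:NosT is a MoClo Golden Gate Level 1, Position 3 module built in the pICH47751 acceptor backbone, giving a total size of 8,543 bp with a 4,195 bp insert. It is a synthetic-biology assembly part rather than a finished transformation vector: the transcription unit was assembled through BsaI (Eco31I) sites that were destroyed during cloning, and its fixed position is meant to let it be combined with other Level 1 units into a higher-level multigene construct. In E. coli it is maintained at high copy through a ColE1/pUC-type origin and selected with ampicillin via the bla gene and its promoter. The backbone also carries the incP oriV with the trfA replication initiator gene, a broad-host-range replicon, along with nopaline-type left and right T-DNA border repeats that bracket the cassette. A short annotated TetR fragment appears to be a backbone remnant.

The payload is an overexpression cassette in which the maize polyubiquitin promoter, a strong constitutive promoter widely used in cereals, drives a chimeric coding sequence joining Growth-Regulating Factor 4 to its cofactor GRF-Interacting Factor 1, terminated by the nopaline synthase terminator and polyadenylation signal. The catalogue names the insert TaGRF4-GIF1, implying wheat sequences. The automated annotation labels the two reading frames by their closest rice homologues, which most likely reflects database matching rather than actual origin. The fusion derives from a previously published GRF4-GIF1 chimera. According to the record, expressing it improves in vitro regeneration and transformation of wheat, so this module is typically included in multigene assemblies for wheat transformation and genome editing.
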