Features (pLannotate 1.2.2; 12 found; start..end, strand, type, name):
     42..66      +  misc_feature   RB T-DNA repeat: right border repeat from nopaline C58 T-DNA
    178..198     -  CDS            TetR (fragment): tetracycline resistance regulatory protein; tetR
    225..1370    -  CDS            trfA: TRFA_ECOLX - Experimental evidence at protein level: Swiss-Prot protein existence level 1. Also involved in plasmid copy number control, promoting intermolecular coupling of protein bound iterons at oriV, which inhibits replication initiation. From Escherichia coli.
   1706..2294    -  rep_origin     ori: high-copy-number ColE1/pMB1/pBR322/pUC origin of replication
   2465..3325    -  CDS            AmpR: β-lactamase; bla; confers resistance to ampicillin, carbenicillin, and related antibiotics
   3326..3430    -  promoter       AmpR promoter: bla
   3517..4148    -  rep_origin     oriV: incP origin of replication
   4240..4264    +  misc_feature   LB T-DNA repeat: left border repeat from nopaline C58 T-DNA
   4373..6359    +  promoter       Ubi promoter: maize polyubiquitin gene promoter
   6362..7558    +  CDS            GRF4: GRF4_ORYSJ - Also known as GL2 From Oryza sativa subsp. japonica (Rice).
   7625..8269    +  CDS            GIF1 (fragment): GIF1_ORYSJ - Also known as AN3 From Oryza sativa subsp. japonica (Rice).
   8285..8537    +  terminator     NOS terminator: nopaline synthase terminator and poly(A) signal
>Addgene plasmid #198047 | pL1P3 ZmUbiP:GRF-GIF:NosT | addgene full sequence | sequence record 389251 | Addgene NGS Result
TTACTTGTCTTCTGCACGAAGTGGTTTAAACTATCAGTGTTTGACAGGATATATTGGCGGGTAAACCTAA
GAGAAAAGAGCGTTTATTAGAATAATCGGATATTTAAAAGGGCGTGAAAAGGTTTATCCGTTCGTCCATT
TGTATGTGCATGCCAACCACAGGGTTCCCCAGATCAGGCGCTGGCTGCTGAACCCCCAGCCGGAACTGAC
CCCACAAGGCCCTAGCGTTTGCAATGCACCAGGTCATCATTGACCCAGGCGTGTTCCACCAGGCCGCTGC
CTCGCAACTCTTCGCAGGCTTCGCCGACCTGCTCGCGCCACTTCTTCACGCGGGTGGAATCCGATCCGCA
CATGAGGCGGAAGGTTTCCAGCTTGAGCGGGTACGGCTCCCGGTGCGAGCTGAAATAGTCGAACATCCGT
CGGGCCGTCGGCGACAGCTTGCGGTACTTCTCCCATATGAATTTCGTGTAGTGGTCGCCAGCAAACAGCA
CGACGATTTCCTCGTCGATCAGGACCTGGCAACGGGACGTTTTCTTGCCACGGTCCAGGACGCGGAAGCG
GTGCAGCAGCGACACCGATTCCAGGTGCCCAACGCGGTCGGACGTGAAGCCCATCGCCGTCGCCTGTAGG
CGCGACAGGCATTCCTCGGCCTTCGTGTAATACCGGCCATTGATCGACCAGCCCAGGTCCTGGCAAAGCT
CGTAGAACGTGAAGGTGATCGGCTCGCCGATAGGGGTGCGCTTCGCGTACTCCAACACCTGCTGCCACAC
CAGTTCGTCATCGTCGGCCCGCAGCTCGACGCCGGTGTAGGTGATCTTCACGTCCTTGTTGACGTGGAAA
ATGACCTTGTTTTGCAGCGCCTCGCGCGGGATTTTCTTGTTGCGCGTGGTGAACAGGGCAGAGCGGGCCG
TGTCGTTTGGCATCGCTCGCATCGTGTCCGGCCACGGCGCAATATCGAACAAGGAAAGCTGCATTTCCTT
GATCTGCTGCTTCGTGTGTTTCAGCAACGCGGCCTGCTTGGCCTCGCTGACCTGTTTTGCCAGGTCCTCG
CCGGCGGTTTTTCGCTTCTTGGTCGTCATAGTTCCTCGCGTGTCGATGGTCATCGACTTCGCCAAACCTG
CCGCCTCCTGTTCAAGACGACGCGAACGCTCCACGGCGGCCGATGGCGCGGGCAGGGCAGGGGGAGCCAG
TTGCACGCTGTCGCGCTCGATCTTGGCCGTAGCTTGCTGGACCATCGAGCCGACGGACTGGAAGGTTTCG
CGGGGCGCACGCATGACGGTGCGGCTTGCGATGGTTTCGGCATCCTCGGCGGAAAACCCCGCGTCGATCA
GTTCTTGCCTGTATGCCTTCCGGTCAAACGTCCGATTCATTCACCCTCCTTGCGGGATTGCCCCGACTCA
CGCCGGGGCAATGTGCCCTTATTCCTGATTTGACCCGCCTGGTGCCTTGGTGTCCAGATAATCCACCTTA
TCGGCAATGAAGTCGGTCCCGTAGACCGTCTGGCCGTCCTTCTCGTACTTGGTATTCCGAATCTTGCCCT
GCACGAATACCAGCGACCCCTTGCCCAAATACTTGCCGTGGGCCTCGGCCTGAGAGCCAAAACACTTGAT
GCGGAAGAAGTCGGTGCGCTCCTGCTTGTCGCCGGCATCGTTGCGCCACATCTAGGATCTGCCAGGAACC
GTAAAAAGGCCGCGTTGCTGGCGTTTTTCCATAGGCTCCGCCCCCCTGACGAGCATCACAAAAATCGACG
CTCAAGTCAGAGGTGGCGAAACCCGACAGGACTATAAAGATACCAGGCGTTTCCCCCTGGAAGCTCCCTC
GTGCGCTCTCCTGTTCCGACCCTGCCGCTTACCGGATACCTGTCCGCCTTTCTCCCTTCGGGAAGCGTGG
CGCTTTCTCATAGCTCACGCTGTAGGTATCTCAGTTCGGTGTAGGTCGTTCGCTCCAAGCTGGGCTGTGT
GCACGAACCCCCCGTTCAGCCCGACCGCTGCGCCTTATCCGGTAACTATCGTCTTGAGTCCAACCCGGTA
AGACACGACTTATCGCCACTGGCAGCAGCCACTGGTAACAGGATTAGCAGAGCGAGGTATGTAGGCGGTG
CTACAGAGTTCTTGAAGTGGTGGCCTAACTACGGCTACACTAGAAGAACAGTATTTGGTATCTGCGCTCT
GCTGAAGCCAGTTACCTTCGGAAAAAGAGTTGGTAGCTCTTGATCCGGCAAACAAACCACCGCTGGTAGC
GGTGGTTTTTTTGTTTGCAAGCAGCAGATTACGCGCAGAAAAAAAGGATCTCAAGAAGATCCTTTGATCT
TTTCTACGGGGTCTGACGCTCAGTGGAACGAAAACTCACGTTAAGGGATTTTGGTCATGAGATTATCAAA
AAGGATCTTCACCTAGATCCTTTTAAATTAAAAATGAAGTTTTAAATCAATCTAAAGTATATATGAGTAA
ACTTGGTCTGACAGTTACCAATGCTTAATCAGTGAGGCACCTATCTCAGCGATCTGTCTATTTCGTTCAT
CCATAGTTGCCTGACTCCCCGTCGTGTAGATAACTACGATACGGGAGGGCTTACCATCTGGCCCCAGTGC
TGCAATGATACCGCGAGAACCACGCTCACCGGCTCCAGATTTATCAGCAATAAACCAGCCAGCCGGAAGG
GCCGAGCGCAGAAGTGGTCCTGCAACTTTATCCGCCTCCATCCAGTCTATTAATTGTTGCCGGGAAGCTA
GAGTAAGTAGTTCGCCAGTTAATAGTTTGCGCAACGTTGTTGCCATTGCTACAGGCATCGTGGTGTCACG
CTCGTCGTTTGGTATGGCTTCATTCAGCTCCGGTTCCCAACGATCAAGGCGAGTTACATGATCCCCCATG
TTGTGCAAAAAAGCGGTTAGCTCCTTCGGTCCTCCGATCGTTGTCAGAAGTAAGTTGGCCGCAGTGTTAT
CACTCATGGTTATGGCAGCACTGCATAATTCTCTTACTGTCATGCCATCCGTAAGATGCTTTTCTGTGAC
TGGTGAGTACTCAACCAAGTCATTCTGAGAATAGTGTATGCGGCGACCGAGTTGCTCTTGCCCGGCGTCA
ATACGGGATAATACCGCGCCACATAGCAGAACTTTAAAAGTGCTCATCATTGGAAAACGTTCTTCGGGGC
GAAAACTCTCAAGGATCTTACCGCTGTTGAGATCCAGTTCGATGTAACCCACTCGTGCACCCAACTGATC
TTCAGCATCTTTTACTTTCACCAGCGTTTCTGGGTGAGCAAAAACAGGAAGGCAAAATGCCGCAAAAAAG
GGAATAAGGGCGACACGGAAATGTTGAATACTCATACTCTTCCTTTTTCAATATTATTGAAGCATTTATC
AAGGTTATTGTCTCATGAGCGGATACATATTTGAATGTATTTAGAAAAATAAACAAATAGGGGTTCCGCG
CACGAATTGGCCAGCGCTGCCATTTTTGGGGTGAGGCCGTTCGCGGCCGAGGGGCGCAGCCCCTGGGGGG
ATGGGAGGCCCGCGTTAGCGGGCCGGGAGGGTTCGAGAAGGGGGGGCACCCCCCTTCGGCGTGCGCGGTC
ACGCGCACAGGGCGCAGCCCTGGTTAAAAACAAGGTTTATAAATATTGGTTTAAAAGCAGGTTAAAAGAC
AGGTTAGCGGTGGCCGAAAAACGGGCGGAAACCCTTGCAAATGCTGGATTTTCTGCCTGTGGACAGCCCC
TCAAATGTCAATAGGTGCGCCCCTCATCTGTCAGCACTCTGCCCCTCAAGTGTCAAGGATCGCGCCCCTC
ATCTGTCAGTAGTCGCGCCCCTCAAGTGTCAATACCGCAGGGCACTTATCCCCAGGCTTGTCCACATCAT
CTGTGGGAAACTCGCGTAAAATCAGGCGTTTTCGCCGATTTGCGAGGCTGGCCAGCTCCACGTCGCCGGC
CGAAATCGAGCCTGCCCCTCATCTGTCAACGCCGCGCCGGGTGAGTCGGCCCCTCAAGTGTCAACGTCCG
CCCCTCATCTGTCAGTGAGGGCCAAGTTTTCCGCGAGGTATCCACAACGCCGGCGGCCGCGGTGTCTCGC
ACACGGCTTCGACGGCGTTTCTGGCGCGTTTGCAGGGCCATAGACGGCCGCCAGCCCAGCGGCGAGGGCA
ACCAGCCCGGTGAGCGTCGCAAAGGAGATCCTGATCTGACTGATGGGCTGCCTGTATCGAGTGGTGATTT
TGTGCCGAGCTGCCGGTCGGGGAGCTGTTGGCTGGCTGGTGGCAGGATATATTGTGGTGTAAACAAATTG
ACGCTTAGACAACTTAATAACACATTGCGGACGTTTTTAATGTACTGGGGTGGATGCAGTGGGCCCCACT
CTGTGAAGACAAACTAGAATTCGAGCTCGGAGGTGCAGCGTGACCCGGTCGTGCCCCTCTCTAGAGATAA
TGAGCATTGCATGTCTAAGTTATAAAAAATTACCACATATTTTTTTTGTCACACTTGTTTGAAGTGCAGT
TTATCTATCTTTATACATATATTTAAACTTTACTCTACGAATAATATAATCTATAGTACTACAATAATAT
CAGTGTTTTAGAGAATCATATAAATGAACAGTTAGACATGGTCTAAAGGACAATTGAGTATTTTGACAAC
AGGACTCTACAGTTTTATCTTTTTAGTGTGCATGTGTTCTCCTTTTTTTTTGCAAATAGCTTCACCTATA
TAATACTTCATCCATTTTATTAGTACATCCATTTAGGGTTTAGGGTTAATGGTTTTTATAGACTAATTTT
TTTAGTACATCTATTTTATTCTATTTTAGCCTCTAAATTAAGAAAACTAAAACTCTATTTTAGTTTTTTT
ATTTAATAATTTAGATATAAAATAGAATAAAATAAAGTGACTAAAAATTAAACAAATACCCTTTAAGAAA
TTAAAAAAACTAAGGAAACATTTTTCTTGTTTCGAGTAGATAATGCCAGCCTGTTAAACGCCGTCGACGA
GTCTAACGGACACCAACCAGCGAACCAGCAGCGTCGCGTCGGGCCAAGCGAAGCAGACGGCACGGCATCT
CTGTCGCTGCCTCTGGACCCCTCTCGAGAGTTCCGCTCCACCGTTGGACTTGCTCCGCTGTCGGCATCCA
GAAATTGCGTGGCGGAGCGGCAGACGTGAGCCGGCACGGCAGGCGGCCTCCTCCTCCTCTCACGGCACGG
CAGCTACGGGGGATTCCTTTCCCACCGCTCCTTCGCTTTCCCTTCCTCGCCCGCCGTAATAAATAGACAC
CCCCTCCACACCCTCTTTCCCCAACCTCGTGTTGTTCGGAGCGCACACACACACAACCAGATCTCCCCCA
AATCCACCCGTCGGCACCTCCGCTTCAAGGTACGCCGCTCGTCCTCCCCCCCCCCCCCTCTCTACCTTCT
CTAGATCGGCGTTCCGGTCCATGGTTAGGGCCCGGTAGTTCTACTTCTGTTCATGTTTGTGTTAGATCCG
TGTTTGTGTTAGATCCGTGCTGCTAGCGTTCGTACACGGATGCGACCTGTACGTCAGACACGTTCTGATT
GCTAACTTGCCAGTGTTTCTCTTTGGGGAATCCTGGGATGGCTCTAGCCGTTCCGCAGACGGGATCGATT
TCATGATTTTTTTTGTTTCGTTGCATAGGGTTTGGTTTGCCCTTTTCCTTTATTTCAATATATGCCGTGC
ACTTGTTTGTCGGGTCATCTTTTCATGCTTTTTTTTGTCTTGGTTGTGATGATGTGGTCTGGTTGGGCGG
TCGTTCTAGATCGGAGTAGAATTCTGTTTCAAACTACCTGGTGGATTTATTAATTTTGGATCTGTATGTG
TGTGCCATACATATTCATAGTTACGAATTGAAGATGATGGATGGAAATATCGATCTAGGATAGGTATACA
TGTTGATGCGGGTTTTACTGATGCATATACAGAGATGCTTTTTGTTCGCTTGGTTGTGATGATGTGGTGT
GGTTGGGCGGTCGTTCATTCGTTCTAGATCGGAGTAGAATACTGTTTCAAACTACCTGGTGTATTTATTA
ATTTTGGAACTGTATGTGTGTGTCATACATCTTCATAGTTACGAGTTTAAGATGGATGGAAATATCGATC
TAGGATAGGTATACATGTTGATGTGGGTTTTACTGATGCATATACATGATGGCATATGCAGCATCTATTC
ATATGCTCTAACCTTGAGTACCTATCTATTATAATAAACAAGTATGTTTTATAATTATTTTGATCTTGAT
ATACTTGGATGATGGCATATGCAGCAGCTATATGTGGATTTTTTTAGCCCTGCCTTCATACGCTATTTAT
TTGCTTGGTACTGTTTCTTTTGTCGATGCTCACCCTGTTGTTTGGTGTTACTTCTGCAGGAATGGCGATG
CCGTATGCCTCTCTTTCCCCGGCAGGCGACCGCCGCTCCTCCCCGGCCGCCACCGCCACCGCCTCCCTCC
TCCCCTTCTGCCGCTCCTCCCCCTTCTCCGCCGGCGGCAATGGCGGCATGGGGGAGGAGGCGCGGATGGA
CGGGAGGTGGATGGCGAGGCCGGTGCCCTTCACGGCGGCGCAGTACGAGGAGCTGGAGCACCAGGCGCTC
ATATACAAGTACCTGGTGGCCGGCGTGTCCGTCCCGCCGGATCTCGTGCTCCCCATCCGCCGCGGCATCG
AGTCCCTCGCCGCCCGCTTCTACCACAACCCCCTCGCCATCGGGTACGGATCGTACCTGGGCAAGAAGGT
GGATCCGGAGCCGGGCCGGTGCCGGCGCACGGACGGCAAGAAGTGGCGGTGCGCCAAGGAGGCCGCCTCC
GACTCCAAGTATTGCGAGCGCCACATGCACCGCGGCCGCAACCGTTCAAGAAAGCCTGTGGAAACGCAGC
TCGTCTCGCACTCCCAGCCGCCGGCCGCCTCCGTCGTGCCGCCCCTCGCCACCGGCTTCCACAACCACTC
CCTCTACCCCGCCATCGGCGGCACCAACGGTGGTGGAGGCGGGGGGAACAACGGCATGTCCATGCCCGGC
ACGTTCTCCTCCGCGCTGGGGCCGCCTCAGCAGCACATGGGCAACAATGCCGCCTCTCCCTACGCGGCTC
TCGGCGGCGCCGGAACATGCAAAGATTTCAGGTATACCGCATATGGAATAAGATCTTTGGCAGACGAGCA
GAGTCAGCTCATGACAGAAGCCATGAACACCTCCGTGGAGAACCCATGGCGCCTGCCGCCATCTTCTCAA
ACGACTACATTCCCGCTCTCAAGCTACTCTCCTCAGCTTGGAGCAACGAGTGACCTGGGTCAGAACAACA
GCAGCAACAACAACAGCGGCGTCAAGGCCGAGGGACAGCAGCAGCAGCAGCCGCTCTCCTTCCCGGGGTG
CGGCGACTTCGGCAGCGGCGACTCCGCGAAGCAGGAGAACCAGACGCTGCGGCCGTTCTTCGACGAGTGG
CCCAAGACGAGGGACTCGTGGTCGGACCTGACCGACGACAACTCGAACGTCGCCTCCTTCTCGGCCACCC
AGCTGTCGATCTCGATACCCATGACGTCCTCCGACTTCTCCGCCGCCAGCTCCCAGTCGCCCAACGGCAT
GCTGTTCGCCGGCGAGATGTACGCGGCCGCTGCCATGCAGCAGCAACACCTGATGCAGATGAACCAGAGC
ATGATGGGGGGCTACGCTTCCTCTACCACTGCCACCACTGATCTCATTCAGCAGTACCTGGATGAGAACA
AGCAGCTGATCCTGGCCATCCTCGACAACCAGAACAACGGCAAGGTGGAGGAGTGCGCACGGAACCAAGC
TAAGCTCCAGCAGAACCTCATGTACCTCGCCGCCATCGCCGACAGCCAGCCTCCGCAGACGGCATCGCTG
TCTCAGTACCCGTCCAACCTGATGATGCAGTCCGGGCCGCGGTACATGCAGCAGCAGTCGGCGCAGATGA
TGTCGCCGCAGTCGCTGATGGCGGCGCGGTCGTCGATGATGTACGCGCAGCAGGCCATGTCGCCGCTCCA
GCAGCAGCAGCAGCAGCAGCAGCACCAGGCGGCCGCGCACGGCCAGCTGGGGATGTCCTCCGGCGCGACC
ACCGGGTTCAACCTCCTGCACGGTGAGGCCAGCATGGGCGGCGGCGGCGGCGCCACTGGCAACAGCATGA
TGAACGCCAGCGTCTTTTCGGACTATGGCCGCGGCGGCAGCGGCGCCAAGGAGGGGTCGACCTCGCTGTC
GGCCGACGCTCGCGGCGCCAACTCTGGCGCGCACAGCGGCGACGGGGAGTACCTCAAGGGCACCGAGGAG
GAAGGAAGCTAGGCTTGTCAAGCAGATCGTTCAAACATTTGGCAATAAAGTTTCTTAAGATTGAATCCTG
TTGCCGGTCTTGCGATGATTATCATATAATTTCTGTTGAATTACGTTAAGCATGTAATAATTAACATGTA
ATGCATGACGTTATTTATGAGATGGGTTTTTATGATTAGAGTCCCGCAATTATACATTTAATACGCGATA
GAAAACAAAATATAGCGCGCAAACTAGGATAAATTATCGCGCGCGGTGTCATCTATGTTACTAGATCGAC
GCT
